Addgene plasmid #216026: AA201
Purpose: Fragmid fragment: (Cas protein) firefly luciferase
Depositing lab: John Doench. Depositing organization: Broad Institute. Publication: Modular vector assembly enables rapid assessment of emerging CRISPR technologies. McGee AV, Liu YV, Griffith AL, Szegletes ZM, Wen B, Kraus C, Miller NW, Steger RJ, Escude Velasco B, Bosch JA, Zirin JD, Viswanatha R, Sontheimer EJ, Goodale A, Greene MA, Green TM, Doench JG. Cell Genom. 2024 Mar 13;4(3):100519. doi: 10.1016/j.xgen.2024.100519. PubMed 38484704.
Backbone
  Vector backbone: pUC57-Kan
  Vector type: CRISPR ; Fragment
Growth in bacteria
  Bacterial resistance: Kanamycin, 50 μg/mL
  Growth temperature: 37°C
  Growth strain: DH5alpha
  Copy number: Unknown
Gene/Insert
  Gene/Insert name: Fluc_v1.1
  Species: Other
  Cloning method: Unknown
Resource information
  A portion of this plasmid was derived from a plasmid made by: Genscript ID: U537XGL230-3
Terms and licenses: Academic/Nonprofit Terms; Industry Terms: Not Available to Industry
Depositor comments: Please visit https://www.biorxiv.org/content/10.1101/2023.10.25.564061v1 for bioRxiv preprint.
How to cite: AA201 was a gift from John Doench (Addgene plasmid # 216026 ; http://n2t.net/addgene:216026 ; RRID:Addgene_216026)
