[The description below was written by a language model from this plasmid's Addgene catalogue record and pLannotate feature annotations shown in this document.]
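Description:
AA201 is a 4,253-nt fragment-donor plasmid from the Fragmid modular assembly toolkit, built on the pUC57-Kan cloning backbone. It is not an expression vector in its own right. It stores one standardized module that is meant to be combined with other fragments to build complete CRISPR-related vectors. The plasmid is propagated in E. coli through a high-copy ColE1/pUC-type origin and selected with kanamycin through the aph(3')-Ia aminoglycoside phosphotransferase gene (KanR). The remaining annotated features are backbone remnants: partial bom and rop sequences inherited from pBR322, a lacI fragment, and the CAP binding site, lac promoter, lac operator and a truncated lacZα. The insert interrupts the lacZα cloning region typical of pUC vectors.

The payload, named Fluc_v1.1, is a firefly luciferase coding sequence annotated as the enhanced luc+ version, spanning about 1.6 kb. The catalogue assigns it to the "Cas protein" module position of the Fragmid system, so luciferase occupies the slot that would normally hold a Cas enzyme in an assembled vector. This suggests a reporter or a non-nuclease placeholder or control, although the record does not state the intended use. No eukaryotic promoter, polyadenylation signal, tag or linker is annotated around the luciferase gene, which fits the idea that these elements come from neighbouring modules during assembly. The lac promoter lies downstream of the gene and on the opposite strand, so it is not positioned to drive sense transcription of luciferase. The record does not describe the flanking sequences or restriction sites used for assembly, and the cloning method is listed as unknown. Part of the plasmid was derived from a commercially synthesized construct.
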