Features (pLannotate 1.2.2; 10 found; start..end, strand, type, name):
    137..236     +  misc_feature   bom (fragment): basis of mobility region from pBR322
    242..399     -  CDS            lacZα (fragment): LacZα fragment of β-galactosidase; lacZ fragment
    448..2091    +  CDS            luciferase: firefly luciferase; luc+; enhanced luc+ version of the luciferase gene
   2187..2203    -  protein_bind   lac operator: The lac repressor binds to the lac operator to inhibit transcription in E. coli. This inhibition can be relieved by adding lactose or isopropyl-β-D-thiogalactopyranoside (IPTG). lac repressor encoded by lacI
   2211..2241    -  promoter       lac promoter: promoter for the E. coli lac operon
   2256..2277    -  protein_bind   CAP binding site: CAP binding activates transcription in the presence of cAMP. E. coli catabolite activator protein
   2290..2382    -  CDS            lacI (fragment): lac repressor; lacI; The lac repressor binds to the lac operator to inhibit transcription in E. coli. This inhibition can be relieved by adding lactose or isopropyl-β-D-thiogalactopyranoside (IPTG).
   2565..3153    -  rep_origin     ori: high-copy-number ColE1/pMB1/pBR322/pUC origin of replication
   3331..4140    -  CDS            KanR: aminoglycoside phosphotransferase; aph(3')-Ia; confers resistance to kanamycin in bacteria or G418 (Geneticin®) in eukaryotes
   4247..35      +  CDS            rop (fragment) (across the origin): Rop protein, which maintains plasmids at low copy number; rop
>Addgene plasmid #216026 | AA201 | addgene full sequence | sequence record 431536 | Addgene NGS Result
TCGCGCGTTTCGGTGATGACGGTGAAAACCTCTGACACATGCAGCTCCCGGAGACGGTCACAGCTTGTCT
GTAAGCGGATGCCGGGAGCAGACAAGCCCGTCAGGGCGCGTCAGCGGGTGTTGGCGGGTGTCGGGGCTGG
CTTAACTATGCGGCATCAGAGCAGATTGTACTGAGAGTGCACCATATGCGGTGTGAAATACCGCACAGAT
GCGTAAGGAGAAAATACCGCATCAGGCGCCATTCGCCATTCAGGCTGCGCAACTGTTGGGAAGGGCGATC
GGTGCGGGCCTCTTCGCTATTACGCCAGCTGGCGAAAGGGGGATGTGCTGCAAGGCGATTAAGTTGGGTA
ACGCCAGGGTTTTCCCAGTCACGACGTTGTAAAACGACGGCCAGAGAATTCGAGCTCGGTACCTCGCGAA
TACATCTAGATGAAGACTGGCAGCGAGGACGCCAAAAACATAAAGAAAGGCCCGGCGCCATTCTATCCGC
TGGAAGATGGAACCGCTGGAGAGCAACTGCATAAGGCTATGAAGAGATACGCCCTGGTTCCTGGAACAAT
TGCTTTTACAGATGCACATATCGAGGTGGACATCACTTACGCTGAGTACTTCGAAATGTCCGTTCGGTTG
GCAGAAGCTATGAAACGATATGGGCTGAATACAAATCACAGAATCGTCGTATGCAGTGAAAACTCTCTTC
AATTCTTTATGCCGGTGTTGGGCGCGTTATTTATCGGAGTTGCAGTTGCGCCCGCGAACGACATTTATAA
TGAACGTGAATTGCTCAACAGTATGGGCATTTCGCAGCCTACCGTGGTGTTCGTTTCCAAAAAGGGGTTG
CAAAAAATTTTGAACGTGCAAAAAAAGCTCCCAATCATCCAAAAAATTATTATCATGGATTCTAAAACGG
ATTACCAGGGATTTCAGTCGATGTACACGTTCGTCACATCTCATCTACCTCCCGGTTTTAATGAATACGA
TTTTGTGCCAGAGTCCTTCGATAGGGACAAGACAATTGCACTGATCATGAACTCCTCTGGATCTACTGGT
CTGCCTAAAGGTGTCGCTCTGCCTCATAGAACTGCCTGCGTGAGATTCTCGCATGCCAGAGATCCTATTT
TTGGCAATCAAATCATTCCGGATACTGCGATTTTAAGTGTTGTTCCATTCCATCACGGTTTTGGAATGTT
TACTACACTCGGATATTTGATATGTGGATTTCGAGTCGTCTTAATGTATAGATTTGAAGAAGAGCTGTTT
CTGAGGAGCCTTCAGGATTACAAGATTCAAAGTGCGCTGCTGGTGCCAACCCTATTCTCCTTCTTCGCCA
AAAGCACTCTGATTGACAAATACGATTTATCTAATTTACACGAAATTGCTTCTGGTGGCGCTCCCCTCTC
TAAGGAAGTCGGGGAAGCGGTTGCCAAGAGGTTCCATCTGCCAGGTATCAGGCAAGGATATGGGCTCACT
GAGACTACATCAGCTATTCTGATTACACCCGAGGGGGATGATAAACCGGGCGCGGTCGGTAAAGTTGTTC
CATTTTTTGAAGCGAAGGTTGTGGATCTGGATACCGGGAAAACGCTGGGCGTTAATCAAAGAGGCGAACT
GTGTGTGAGAGGTCCTATGATTATGTCCGGTTATGTAAACAATCCGGAAGCGACCAACGCCTTGATTGAC
AAGGATGGATGGCTACATTCTGGAGACATAGCTTACTGGGACGAGGACGAACACTTCTTCATCGTTGACC
GCCTGAAGTCTCTGATTAAGTACAAAGGCTATCAGGTGGCTCCCGCTGAATTGGAATCCATCTTGCTCCA
ACACCCCAACATCTTCGACGCAGGTGTCGCAGGCCTTCCCGACGATGACGCCGGTGAACTTCCCGCCGCC
GTTGTTGTTTTGGAGCACGGAAAGACGATGACGGAAAAAGAGATCGTGGATTACGTCGCCAGTCAAGTAA
CAACCGCGAAAAAGTTGCGCGGAGGAGTTGTGTTTGTGGACGAAGTACCGAAAGGTCTTACCGGAAAACT
CGACGCAAGAAAAATCAGAGAGATCCTCATAAAGGCCAAGAAGGGCGGAAAGATCGCCGTGGGGTCCAAG
TCTTCATCGGATCCCGGGCCCGTCGACTGCAGAGGCCTGCATGCAAGCTTGGTGTAATCATGGTCATAGC
TGTTTCCTGTGTGAAATTGTTATCCGCTCACAATTCCACACAACATACGAGCCGGAAGCATAAAGTGTAA
AGCCTGGGGTGCCTAATGAGTGAGCTAACTCACATTAATTGCGTTGCGCTCACTGCCCGCTTTCCAGTCG
GGAAACCTGTCGTGCCAGCTGCATTAATGAATCGGCCAACGCGCGGGGAGAGGCGGTTTGCGTATTGGGC
GCTCTTCCGCTTCCTCGCTCACTGACTCGCTGCGCTCGGTCGTTCGGCTGCGGCGAGCGGTATCAGCTCA
CTCAAAGGCGGTAATACGGTTATCCACAGAATCAGGGGATAACGCAGGAAAGAACATGTGAGCAAAAGGC
CAGCAAAAGGCCAGGAACCGTAAAAAGGCCGCGTTGCTGGCGTTTTTCCATAGGCTCCGCCCCCCTGACG
AGCATCACAAAAATCGACGCTCAAGTCAGAGGTGGCGAAACCCGACAGGACTATAAAGATACCAGGCGTT
TCCCCCTGGAAGCTCCCTCGTGCGCTCTCCTGTTCCGACCCTGCCGCTTACCGGATACCTGTCCGCCTTT
CTCCCTTCGGGAAGCGTGGCGCTTTCTCATAGCTCACGCTGTAGGTATCTCAGTTCGGTGTAGGTCGTTC
GCTCCAAGCTGGGCTGTGTGCACGAACCCCCCGTTCAGCCCGACCGCTGCGCCTTATCCGGTAACTATCG
TCTTGAGTCCAACCCGGTAAGACACGACTTATCGCCACTGGCAGCAGCCACTGGTAACAGGATTAGCAGA
GCGAGGTATGTAGGCGGTGCTACAGAGTTCTTGAAGTGGTGGCCTAACTACGGCTACACTAGAAGAACAG
TATTTGGTATCTGCGCTCTGCTGAAGCCAGTTACCTTCGGAAAAAGAGTTGGTAGCTCTTGATCCGGCAA
ACAAACCACCGCTGGTAGCGGTGGTTTTTTTGTTTGCAAGCAGCAGATTACGCGCAGAAAAAAAGGATCT
CAAGAAGATCCTTTGATCTTTTCTACGGGGTCTGACGCTCAGTGGAACGAAAACTCACGTTAAGGGATTT
TGGTCATGAGATTATCAAAAAGGATCTTCACCTAGATCCTTTTAAATTAAAAATGAAGTTTTAAATCAAG
CCCAATCTGAATAATGTTACAACCAATTAACCAATTCTGATTAGAAAAACTCATCGAGCATCAAATGAAA
CTGCAATTTATTCATATCAGGATTATCAATACCATATTTTTGAAAAAGCCGTTTCTGTAATGAAGGAGAA
AACTCACCGAGGCAGTTCCATAGGATGGCAAGATCCTGGTATCGGTCTGCGATTCCGACTCGTCCAACAT
CAATACAACCTATTAATTTCCCCTCGTCAAAAATAAGGTTATCAAGTGAGAAATCACCATGAGTGACGAC
TGAATCCGGTGAGAATGGCAAAAGTTTATGCATTTCTTTCCAGACTTGTTCAACAGGCCAGCCATTACGC
TCGTCATCAAAATCACTCGCATCAACCAAACCGTTATTCATTCGTGATTGCGCCTGAGCGAGACGAAATA
CGCGATCGCTGTTAAAAGGACAATTACAAACAGGAATCGAATGCAACCGGCGCAGGAACACTGCCAGCGC
ATCAACAATATTTTCACCTGAATCAGGATATTCTTCTAATACCTGGAATGCTGTTTTTCCGGGGATCGCA
GTGGTGAGTAACCATGCATCATCAGGAGTACGGATAAAATGCTTGATGGTCGGAAGAGGCATAAATTCCG
TCAGCCAGTTTAGTCTGACCATCTCATCTGTAACATCATTGGCAACGCTACCTTTGCCATGTTTCAGAAA
CAACTCTGGCGCATCGGGCTTCCCATACAAGCGATAGATTGTCGCACCTGATTGCCCGACATTATCGCGA
GCCCATTTATACCCATATAAATCAGCATCCATGTTGGAATTTAATCGCGGCCTCGACGTTTCCCGTTGAA
TATGGCTCATAACACCCCTTGTATTACTGTTTATGTAAGCAGACAGTTTTATTGTTCATGATGATATATT
TTTATCTTGTGCAATGTAACATCAGAGATTTTGAGACACGGGCCAGAGCTGCA
